>Addgene plasmid #138229 | pFP.R359 | addgene full sequence | sequence record 273505 | Addgene NGS Result
TGCCACCTGACGTCTAAGAAAAGGAATATTCAGCAATTTGCCCGTGCCGAAGAAAGGCCCACCCGTGAAG
GTGAGCCAGTGAGTTGATTGCTACGTAATTAGTTAGTTAGCCCTTAGTGACTCGAATTCGCGGCCGCTTC
TAGAGTTATGACAACTTGACGGCTACATCATTCACTTTTTCTTCACAACCGGCACGGAACTCGCTCGGGC
TGGCCCCGGTGCATTTTTTAAATACCCGCGAGAAATAGAGTTGATCGTCAAAACCAACATTGCGACCGAC
GGTGGCGATAGGCATCCGGGTGGTGCTCAAAAGCAGCTTCGCCTGGCTGATACGTTGGTCCTCGCGCCAG
CTTAAGACGCTAATCCCTAACTGCTGGCGGAAAAGATGTGACAGACGCGACGGCGACAAGCAAACATGCT
GTGCGACGCTGGCGATATCAAAATTGCTGTCTGCCAGGTGATCGCTGATGTACTGACAAGCCTCGCGTAC
CCGATTATCCATCGGTGGATGGAGCGACTCGTTAATCGCTTCCATGCGCCGCAGTAACAATTGCTCAAGC
AGATTTATCGCCAGCAGCTCCGAATAGCGCCCTTCCCCTTGCCCGGCGTTAATGATTTGCCCAAACAGGT
CGCTGAAATGCGGCTGGTGCGCTTCATCCGGGCGAAAGAACCCCGTATTGGCAAATATTGACGGCCAGTT
AAGCCATTCATGCCAGTAGGCGCGCGGACGAAAGTAAACCCACTGGTGATACCATTCGCGAGCCTCCGGA
TGACGACCGTAGTGATGAATCTCTCCTGGCGGGAACAGCAAAATATCACCCGGTCGGCAAACAAATTCTC
GTCCCTGATTTTTCACCACCCCCTGACCGCGAATGGTGAGATTGAGAATATAACCTTTCATTCCCAGCGG
TCGGTCGATAAAAAAATCGAGATAACCGTTGGCCTCAATCGGCGTTAAACCCGCCACCAGATGGGCATTA
AACGAGTATCCCGGCAGCAGGGGATCATTTTGCGCTTCAGCCATACTTTTCATACTCCCGCCATTCAGAG
AAGAAACCAATTGTCCATATTGCATCAGACATTGCCGTCACTGCGTCTTTTACTGGCTCTTCTCGCTAAC
CAAACCGGTAACCCCGCTTATTAAAAGCATTCTGTAACAAAGCGGGACCAAAGCCATGACAAAAACGCGT
AACAAAAGTGTCTATAATCACGGCAGAAAAGTCCACATTGATTATTTGCACGGCGTCACACTTTGCTATG
CCATAGCATTTTTATCCATAAGATTAGCGGATCCTACCTGACGCTTTTTATCGCAACTCTCTACTGTTTC
TCCATTACTAGAGATTAAAGAGGAGAAATACTAGATGGTGAGCAAGGGCGAAGAAGACAACATGGCCATC
ATCAAGGAGTTCATGCGCTTCAAGGTGCACATGGAGGGCTCCGTGAACGGCCACGAGTTCGAGATCGAGG
GCGAGGGCGAGGGCCGCCCCTACGAGGGCACCCAGACCGCCAAGCTGAAGGTGACCAAGGGTGGCCCCCT
GCCCTTCGCCTGGGACATCCTGTCCCCTCAGTTCATGTACGGCTCCAAGGCCTACGTGAAGCACCCCGCC
GACATCCCCGACTACTTGAAGCTGTCCTTCCCCGAGGGCTTCAAGTGGGAGCGCGTGATGAACTTCGAGG
ACGGCGGCGTGGTGACCGTGACCCAGGACTCCTCCTTGCAGGACGGCGAGTTCATCTACAAGGTGAAGCT
GCGCGGCACCAACTTCCCCTCCGACGGCCCCGTAATGCAGAAGAAGACCATGGGCTGGGAGGCCTCCTCC
GAGCGGATGTACCCCGAGGACAAGCATCACTGTTATAGTTCCGACACTGAGGTCCTGACAAGCGAAGGCT
GGAAACGTTGGGAAGAAGTAAGTATGAACGATTCGTTCGCTACTTTAAGCGCATCCGGGCAGGTAGAGTA
CCAGTACCCTAGCGAGGTCATTCAGGAAGAATATCAGGGGGACATGGTAAGAGCTAAAGCCAAGGGCGTA
GACCTTCTGGTTACTCCAAACCACAAAATGTTGGCCTGTATTACAACCACCCGCGCAGGACGTCGGAAAG
AAAATTTTTCGCTGATACCGGCGGATCAATTGATTGGCGTGAGCCATGCGTATAAAAAGGACGGGGACTG
GCGGGCTGGTTCTGCTGGTTCCGCCGCTGGAAGCGGAGGAGCTTCAAAGACCAGTTACGGTTGGGAGAAA
TATTCAGGAACCGTGTATTGCGCGACGGTACCGAATCATACCCTGTATGTACGTAGGAATGGTAAGCCAG
TATGGTCGGGTAACTCAGTCCTTGGCGCCCTGAAGGGCGAGATCAAGCAGAGGCTGAAGCTGAAGGACGG
CGGCCACTACGACGCTGAGGTCAAGACCACCTACAAGGCCAAGAAGCCCGTGCAGCTGCCCGGCGCCTAC
AACGTCAACATCAAGTTGGACATCACCTCCCACAACGAGGACTACACCATCGTGGAACAGTACGAACGCG
CCGAGGGCCGCCACTCCACCGGCGGCATGGACGAGCTGTACAAGCATCATCACCATCACCACTAATAATA
CTAGTAGCGGCCGCTGCAGGAGTCACTAAGGGTTAGTTAGTTAGATTAGCAGAAAGTCAAAAGCCTCCGA
CCGGAGGCTTTTGACTAAAACTTCCCTTGGGGTTATCATTGGGGCTCACTCAAAGGCGGTAATCAGATAA
AAAAAATCCTTAGCTTTCGCTAAGGATGATTTCTGCTAGAGATGGAATAGACTGGATGGAGGCGGATAAA
GTTGCAGGACCACTTCTGCGCTCGGCCCTTCCGGCTGGCTGGTTTATTGCTGATAAATCTGGAGCCGGTG
AGCGTGGGTCTCGCGGTATCATTGCAGCACTGGGGCCAGATGGTAAGCCCTCCCGTATCGTAGTTATCTA
CACGACGGGGAGTCAGGCAACTATGGATGAACGAAATAGACAGATCGCTGAGATAGGTGCCTCACTGATT
AAGCATTGGTAACTGTCAGACCAAGTTTACTCATATATACTTTAGATTGATTTAAAACTTCATTTTTAAT
TTAAAAGGATCTAGGTGAAGATCCTTTTTGATAATCTCATGACCAAAATCCCTTAACGTGAGTTTTCGTT
CCACTGAGCGTCAGACCCCTTAATAAGATGATCTTCTTGAGATCGTTTTGGTCTGCGCGTAATCTCTTGC
TCTGAAAACGAAAAAACCGCCTTGCAGGGCGGTTTTCGAAGGTTCTCTGAGCTACCAACTCTTTGAACCG
AGGTAACTGGCTTGGAGGAGCGCAGTCACCAAAACTTGTCCTTTCAGTTTAGCCTTAACCGGCGCATGAC
TTCAAGACTAACTCCTCTAAATCAATTACCAGTGGCTGCTGCCAGTGGTGCTTTTGCATGTCTTTCCGGG
TTGGACTCAAGACGATAGTTACCGGATAAGGCGCAGCGGTCGGACTGAACGGGGGGTTCGTGCATACAGT
CCAGCTTGGAGCGAACTGCCTACCCGGAACTGAGTGTCAGGCGTGGAATGAGACAAACGCGGCCATAACA
GCGGAATGACACCGGTAAACCGAAAGGCAGGAACAGGAGAGCGCACGAGGGAGCCGCCAGGGGGAAACGC
CTGGTATCTTTATAGTCCTGTCGGGTTTCGCCACCACTGATTTGAGCGTCAGATTTCGTGATGCTTGTCA
GGGGGGCGGAGCCTATGGAAAAACGGCTTTGCCGCGGCCCTCTCACTTCCCTGTTAAGTATCTTCCTGGC
ATCTTCCAGGAAATCTCCGCCCCGTTCGTAAGCCATTTCCGCTCGCCGCAGTCGAACGACCGAGCGTAGC
GAGTCAGTGAGCGAGGAAGCGGAATATATCCTGTATCACATATTCTGCTGACGCACCGGTGCAGCCTTTT
TTCTCCTGCCACATGAAGCACTTCACTGACACCCTCATCAGTGCCAACATAGTAAGCCAGTATACACTCC
GCTAGCGCTGAGGTCTGCCTCGTGAAGAAGGTGTTGCTGACTCATACCAGGCCTGAATCGCCCCATCATC
CAGCCAGAAAGTGAGGGAGCCACGGTTGATGAGAGCTTTGTTGTAGGTGGACCAGTTGGTGATTTTGAAC
TTTTGCTTTGCCACGGAACGGTCTGCGTTGTCGGGAAGATGCGTGATCTGATCCTTCAACTCAGCAAAAG
TTCGATTTATTCAACAAAGCCACGTTGTGTCTCAAAATCTCTGATGTTACATTGCACAAGATAAAAATAT
ATCATCATGAACAATAAAACTGTCTGCTTACATAAACAGTAATACAAGGGGTGTTTACTAGAGGAGATTC
TCATGTTTGACAGCTTATCATCGATAAGCTTTAATGCGGTAGTTTATCACAGTTAAATTGCTAACGCAGT
CAGGCACCGTGTATGAAATCTAACAATGCGCTCATCGTCATTCTCGGCACCGTCACCCTGGACGCTGTAG
GCATAGGCTTGGTTATGCCGGTACTGCCGGGCCTCTTGCGGGATATCGTCCATTCCGACAGTATTGCCAG
TCACTATGGCGTGCTGCTTGCGCTCTATGCGTTGATGCAATTTCTTTGCGCACCCGTTCTCGGAGCCCTG
TCCGACCGCTTTGGCCGCCGTCCAGTCCTGCTCGCTTCGCTCCTTGGAGCCACTATCGACTACGCGATCA
TGGCGACCACACCCGTCCTGTGGATTCTCTACGCCGGACGCATCGTGGCGGGCATCACGGGTGCCACAGG
TGCGGTTGCTGGTGCCTATATCGCCGACATCACCGATGGGGAAGATCGGGCTCGCCACTTCGGGCTCATG
AGCGCTTGTTTCGGCGTGGGTATGGTGGCAGGCCCCGTGGCCGGGGGACTGTTGGGTGCCATCTCCTTGC
ATGCACCATTCCTTGCGGCGGCGGTGCTCAACGGCCTCAACCTCCTCCTGGGCTGCTTCCTTATGCAGGA
ATCGCATAAGGGAGAGCGCCGTCCGATGCCCTTGCGTGCCTTCAATCCAGTCAGCTCCTTCCGGTGGGCG
CGGGGCATGACTATCGTCGCCGCACTTATGACTGTTTTCTTTATCATGCAACTCGTAGGACAGGTTCCGG
CAGCGCTCTGGGTCATTTTCGGCGAGGACCGCTTTCGCTGGAGCGCGACGATGATCGGCCTGTCGCTTGC
GGTATTCGGAATCTTGCACGCCCTCGCTCAAGCCTTCGTCACGGGCCCCGCCACCAAACGTTTCGGCGAG
AAGCAGGCCATTATCGCGGGCATGGCGGCCGACGCGCTGGGCTACGTCTTGCTGGCGTTCGCGACGCGCG
GCTGGATGGCCTTCCCCATTATGATTCTTCTCGCTTCCGGCGGCATCGGTATGCCCGCGTTGCAGGCCAT
GCTGTCCCGCCAAGTAGATGACGACCATCAGGGACAGCTTCAAGGGTCGCTCGCGGCTCTTACCAGCCTC
ACTTCGATCATTGGACCGCTGATCGTCACGGCGATTTATGCCGCCTCGGCGAGCACATGGAACGGGTTGG
CATGGATTGTAGGTGCCGCCCTTTACCTTGTCTGCCTCCCCGCGTTGCGTCGCGGTGCATGGAGCCGGGC
CACCTCGACCTAATAATACTAGCTCCGGCAAAAAAACGGGCAAGGTGTCACCACCCTGCCCTTTTTCTTT
AAAACCGAAAAGATTACTTCGCGTT
Features (pLannotate 1.2.2; 17 found; start..end, strand, type, name):
     48..77      -  terminator     T3Te terminator: phage T3 early transcription terminator
    124..145     +  misc_feature   BioBrick prefix: BioBrick prefix for parts that do not start with "ATG"
    146..1024    -  CDS            araC: L-arabinose regulatory protein; araC
   1051..1335    +  promoter       araBAD promoter: araBAD; promoter of the L-arabinose operon of E. coli; the araC regulatory gene is transcribed in the opposite direction (Guzman et al., 1995)
   1365..1841    +  CDS            mCherry (fragment): monomeric derivative of DsRed fluorescent protein (Shaner et al., 2004) mammalian codon-optimized
   1836..2171    +  CDS            rpoB2 (fragment): RPOB2_STIHE - Also known as rpoBb. Protein inferred from homology: Swiss-Prot protein existence level 3. DNA-dependent RNA polymerase catalyzes the transcription of DNA into RNA using the four ribonucleoside triphosphates as substrates. From Stigeoclonium helveticum (Green alga).
   2334..2564    +  CDS            mCherry (fragment): monomeric derivative of DsRed fluorescent protein (Shaner et al., 2004) mammalian codon-optimized
   2589..2609    +  misc_feature   BioBrick suffix: universal suffix for all parts
   2645..2676    +  terminator     tonB terminator: bidirectional E. coli tonB-P14 transcription terminator
   2723..2763    -  terminator     bacterial terminator (fragment): putative bacterial transcription terminator
   2776..3021    +  CDS            bla(M) (fragment): β-lactamase lacking the signal sequence; bla(M); allows cytosolic expression of β-lactamase
   3187..3731    +  rep_origin     p15A ori: Plasmids containing the medium-copy-number p15A origin of replication can be propagated in E. coli cells that contain a second plasmid with the ColE1 origin.
   3819..3874    +  rep_origin     RSF ori (fragment): Plasmids containing the RSF 1030 origin of replication can be propagated in E. coli cells that contain additional plasmids with compatible origins.
   3973..3999    -  misc_feature   bom (fragment): basis of mobility region from pBR322
   4347..4375    +  promoter       tet promoter: E. coli promoter for tetracycline efflux protein gene
   4423..5611    +  CDS            TcR (fragment): tetracycline efflux protein; tet; confers resistance to tetracycline
   5624..5683    +  terminator     his operon terminator: This putative transcriptin terminator from the E. coli his operon has a 2-bp deletion introduced during synthesis. Its efficiency has not been determined.
