[The description below was written by a language model from this plasmid's Addgene catalogue record and pLannotate feature annotations shown in this document.]
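Description:
pFP.R359 is a 5.7 kb bacterial expression plasmid for synthetic biology work, built on the BioBrick vector pSB3T5. It replicates in E. coli from a p15A origin, which keeps copy number low to medium and makes the plasmid compatible with ColE1-type plasmids. Selection is by tetracycline, through a tet promoter-driven efflux protein gene. The cloning site is bounded by the BioBrick prefix and suffix and insulated by several transcription terminators (T3Te, tonB, his operon). The short β-lactamase, RSF ori and bom fragments in the annotation appear to be backbone remnants rather than functional parts.

The payload is an arabinose-inducible reporter module. The regulator gene araC is recorded as expressed from its own promoter (listed as iPC) and lies in the opposite orientation to the araBAD promoter, which drives a single synthetic open reading frame. In this frame an N-terminal mCherry fragment and a C-terminal mCherry fragment are separated by CP-Thy1*, an artificially derived mini-intein, and the fusion ends in a 6xHis tag. The KHH and SVL residues in the insert name appear to denote the extein junction residues flanking the intein. The automated annotation labels the intervening region as an rpoB2 fragment, which is probably a homology hit to the intein sequence rather than a true polymerase gene.

Because the intein is contiguous, it acts in cis: if it is active, it excises itself and ligates the two mCherry halves, which should restore red fluorescence. The plasmid therefore serves as an arabinose-induced readout of CP-Thy1 splicing activity. The His tag would allow the products to be detected or purified. It was deposited as part of a study that characterised a library of orthogonal split inteins.
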