Addgene plasmid #138229: pFP.R359
Purpose: Expresses the split mCherry reporter interrupted by the CP-Thy1 artificially mini-intein (in cis)
Depositing lab: Baojun Wang. Depositing organization: University of Edinburgh. Publication: An expanded library of orthogonal split inteins enables modular multi-peptide assemblies. Pinto F, Thornton EL, Wang B. Nat Commun. 2020 Mar 23;11(1):1529. doi: 10.1038/s41467-020-15272-2. PubMed 32251274.
Backbone
  Vector backbone: pSB3T5
  Backbone manufacturer: BioBrick vector, IGEM registry
  Backbone size w/o insert (bp): 3252
  Total vector size (bp): 5695
  Vector type: Bacterial Expression, Synthetic Biology
Growth in bacteria
  Bacterial resistance: Tetracycline, 10 μg/mL
  Growth temperature: 37°C
  Growth strain: DH5alpha
  Copy number: Low Copy
Gene/Insert 1
  Gene/Insert name: araC
  Insert size (bp): 930
  Entrez Gene: araC (a.k.a. b0064, ECK0065)
  Promoter: iPC
  Cloning method: Gibson Cloning
  Sequencing primers: 5′ VF2 - TGCCACCTGACGTCTAAGAA
Gene/Insert 2
  Gene/Insert name: mCherryN(KHH).CP-Thy1*.(SVL)mCherryC.H6
  Species: Synthetic
  Insert size (bp): 1221
  Promoter: P(araBAD)
  Tag / fusion protein: 6xHis (C terminal on insert)
  Cloning method: Gibson Cloning
  Sequencing primers: 5′ araC_F2 - AACCCACTGGTGATACCATTCG; 3′ VR - ATTACCGCCTTTGAGTGAGC
Terms and licenses: Academic/Nonprofit Terms; Industry Terms: Not Available to Industry
How to cite: pFP.R359 was a gift from Baojun Wang (Addgene plasmid # 138229 ; http://n2t.net/addgene:138229 ; RRID:Addgene_138229)
